>Addgene plasmid #204588 | pACS71 | addgene full sequence | sequence record 419048 | Addgene NGS Result
GCTTATCGACTGCACGGTGCACCAATGCTTCTGGCGTCAGGCAGCCATCGGAAGCTGTGGTATGGCTGTG
CAGGTCGTAAATCACTGCATAATTCGTGTCGCTCAAGGCGCACTCCCGTTCTGGATAATGTTTTTTGCGC
CGACATCATAACGGTTCTGGCAAATATTCTGAAATGAGCTGTTGACAATTAATCATCGGCTCGTATAATG
TGTGGAATTGTGAGCGGATAACAATTTCACACAGGAAACAGTATTCATGTCCCCTATACTAGGTTATTGG
AAAATTAAGGGCCTTGTGCAACCCACTCGACTTCTTTTGGAATATCTTGAAGAAAAATATGAAGAGCATT
TGTATGAGCGCGATGAAGGTGATAAATGGCGAAACAAAAAGTTTGAATTGGGTTTGGAGTTTCCCAATCT
TCCTTATTATATTGATGGTGATGTTAAATTAACACAGTCTATGGCCATCATACGTTATATAGCTGACAAG
CACAACATGTTGGGTGGTTGTCCAAAAGAGCGTGCAGAGATTTCAATGCTTGAAGGAGCGGTTTTGGATA
TTAGATACGGTGTTTCGAGAATTGCATATAGTAAAGACTTTGAAACTCTCAAAGTTGATTTTCTTAGCAA
GCTACCTGAAATGCTGAAAATGTTCGAAGATCGTTTATGTCATAAAACATATTTAAATGGTGATCATGTA
ACCCATCCTGACTTCATGTTGTATGACGCTCTTGATGTTGTTTTATACATGGACCCAATGTGCCTGGATG
CGTTCCCAAAATTAGTTTGTTTTAAAAAACGTATTGAAGCTATCCCACAAATTGATAAGTACTTGAAATC
CAGCAAGTATATAGCATGGCCTTTGCAGGGCTGGCAAGCCACGTTTGGTGGTGGCGACCATCCTCCAAAA
TCGGATCTGGTTCCGCGTGGATCCCTGTCCCCCAGCCCTACCTCGCAGCGCAGCCGTGGCCGTGCTTCCT
CTCACTCATCCCAGACACAGGGTGGGGGCAGCGTCACCAAAAAGCGCAAACTGGAGTCCACTGAGAGCCG
CAGCAGCTTCTCACAGCACGCACGCACTAGCGGGCGCGTGGCCGTGGAGGAGGTGGATGAGGAGGGCAAG
TTTGTCCGGCTGCGCAACAAGTCCAATGAGGACCAGTCCATGGGCAATTGGCAGATCAAGCGCCAGAATG
GAGATGATCCCTTGCTGACTTACCGGTTCCCACCAAAGTTCACCCTGAAGGCTGGGCAGGTGGTGACGAT
CTGGGCTGCAGGAGCTGGGGCCACCCACAGCCCCCCTACCGACCTGGTGTGGAAGGCACAGAACACCTGG
GGCTGCGGGAACAGCCTGCGTACGGCTCTCATCAACTCCACTGGGGAAGAAGTGGCCATGCGCAAGCTGG
TGCGCTCAGTGACTGTGGTTGAGGACGACGAGGATGAGGATGGAGATGACCTGCTCCATCACCACCACGG
CTCCCACTGCAGCAGCTCGGGGGACCCCGCTGAGTACAACCTGCGCTCGCGCACCGTGCTGTGCGGGACC
TGCGGGCAGCCTGCCGACTAGGCATCTGCCAGCGGCTCAGGAGCCCAGGTGGGCGGACCCATCTCCTCTG
GCTCTTCTGCCTCCAGTGTCACGGTCACTCGCAGCTACCGCAGTGTGGGGGGCAGTGGGGGTGGCAGCTT
CGGGGACAATCTGGTCACCCGCTCCTACTAACTGGGCAAAAGGGCGAATTCTGCAGATATCCATCACACT
GGCGGCCGCTCGAGCGGCCGCATCGTGACTGACTGACGATCTGCCTCGCGCGTTTCGGTGATGACGGTGA
AAACCTCTGACACATGCAGCTCCCGGAGACGGTCACAGCTTGTCTGTAAGCGGATGCCGGGAGCAGACAA
GCCCGTCAGGGCGCGTCAGCGGGTGTTGGCGGGTGTCGGGGCGCAGCCATGACCCAGTCACGTAGCGATA
GCGGAGTGTATAATTCTTGAAGACGAAAGGGCCTCGTGATACGCCTATTTTTATAGGTTAATGTCATGAT
AATAATGGTTTCTTAGACGTCAGGTGGCACTTTTCGGGGAAATGTGCGCGGAACCCCTATTTGTTTATTT
TTCTAAATACATTCAAATATGTATCCGCTCATGAGACAATAACCCTGATAAATGCTTCAATAATATTGAA
AAAGGAAGAGTATGAGTATTCAACATTTCCGTGTCGCCCTTATTCCCTTTTTTGCGGCATTTTGCCTTCC
TGTTTTTGCTCACCCAGAAACGCTGGTGAAAGTAAAAGATGCTGAAGATCAGTTGGGTGCACGAGTGGGT
TACATCGAACTGGATCTCAACAGCGGTAAGATCCTTGAGAGTTTTCGCCCCGAAGAACGTTTTCCAATGA
TGAGCACTTTTAAAGTTCTGCTATGTGGCGCGGTATTATCCCGTGTTGACGCCGGGCAAGAGCAACTCGG
TCGCCGCATACACTATTCTCAGAATGACTTGGTTGAGTACTCACCAGTCACAGAAAAGCATCTTACGGAT
GGCATGACAGTAAGAGAATTATGCAGTGCTGCCATAACCATGAGTGATAACACTGCGGCCAACTTACTTC
TGACAACGATCGGAGGACCGAAGGAGCTAACCGCTTTTTTGCACAACATGGGGGATCATGTAACTCGCCT
TGATCGTTGGGAACCGGAGCTGAATGAAGCCATACCAAACGACGAGCGTGACACCACGATGCCTGCAGCA
ATGGCAACAACGTTGCGCAAACTATTAACTGGCGAACTACTTACTCTAGCTTCCCGGCAACAATTAATAG
ACTGGATGGAGGCGGATAAAGTTGCAGGACCACTTCTGCGCTCGGCCCTTCCGGCTGGCTGGTTTATTGC
TGATAAATCTGGAGCCGGTGAGCGTGGGTCTCGCGGTATCATTGCAGCACTGGGGCCAGATGGTAAGCCC
TCCCGTATCGTAGTTATCTACACGACGGGGAGTCAGGCAACTATGGATGAACGAAATAGACAGATCGCTG
AGATAGGTGCCTCACTGATTAAGCATTGGTAACTGTCAGACCAAGTTTACTCATATATACTTTAGATTGA
TTTAAAACTTCATTTTTAATTTAAAAGGATCTAGGTGAAGATCCTTTTTGATAATCTCATGACCAAAATC
CCTTAACGTGAGTTTTCGTTCCACTGAGCGTCAGACCCCGTAGAAAAGATCAAAGGATCTTCTTGAGATC
CTTTTTTTCTGCGCGTAATCTGCTGCTTGCAAACAAAAAAACCACCGCTACCAGCGGTGGTTTGTTTGCC
GGATCAAGAGCTACCAACTCTTTTTCCGAAGGTAACTGGCTTCAGCAGAGCGCAGATACCAAATACTGTC
CTTCTAGTGTAGCCGTAGTTAGGCCACCACTTCAAGAACTCTGTAGCACCGCCTACATACCTCGCTCTGC
TAATCCTGTTACCAGTGGCTGCTGCCAGTGGCGATAAGTCGTGTCTTACCGGGTTGGACTCAAGACGATA
GTTACCGGATAAGGCGCAGCGGTCGGGCTGAACGGGGGGTTCGTGCACACAGCCCAGCTTGGAGCGAACG
ACCTACACCGAACTGAGATACCTACAGCGTGAGCTATGAGAAAGCGCCACGCTTCCCGAAGGGAGAAAGG
CGGACAGGTATCCGGTAAGCGGCAGGGTCGGAACAGGAGAGCGCACGAGGGAGCTTCCAGGGGGAAACGC
CTGGTATCTTTATAGTCCTGTCGGGTTTCGCCACCTCTGACTTGAGCGTCGATTTTTGTGATGCTCGTCA
GGGGGGCGGAGCCTATGGAAAAACGCCAGCAACGCGGCCTTTTTACGGTTCCTGGCCTTTTGCTGGCCTT
TTGCTCACATGTTCTTTCCTGCGTTATCCCCTGATTCTGTGGATAACCGTATTACCGCCTTTGAGTGAGC
TGATACCGCTCGCCGCAGCCGAACGACCGAGCGCAGCGAGTCAGTGAGCGAGGAAGCGGAAGAGCGCCTG
ATGCGGTATTTTCTCCTTACGCATCTGTGCGGTATTTCACACCGCATAAATTCCGACACCATCGAATGGC
GCAAAACCTTTCGCGGTATGGCATGATAGCGCCCGGAAGAGAGTCAATTCAGGGTGGTGAATGTGAAACC
AGTAACGTTATACGATGTCGCAGAGTATGCCGGTGTCTCTTATCAGACCGTTTCCCGCGTGGTGAACCAG
GCCAGCCACGTTTCTGCGAAAACGCGGGAAAAAGTGGAAGCGGCGATGGCGGAGCTGAATTACATTCCCA
ACCGCGTGGCACAACAACTGGCGGGCAAACAGTCGTTGCTGATTGGCGTTGCCACCTCCAGTCTGGCCCT
GCACGCGCCGTCGCAAATTGTCGCGGCGATTAAATCTCGCGCCGATCAACTGGGTGCCAGCGTGGTGGTG
TCGATGGTAGAACGAAGCGGCGTCGAAGCCTGTAAAGCGGCGGTGCACAATCTTCTCGCGCAACGCGTCA
GTGGGCTGATCATTAACTATCCGCTGGATGACCAGGATGCCATTGCTGTGGAAGCTGCCTGCACTAATGT
TCCGGCGTTATTTCTTGATGTCTCTGACCAGACACCCATCAACAGTATTATTTTCTCCCATGAAGACGGT
ACGCGACTGGGCGTGGAGCATCTGGTCGCATTGGGTCACCAGCAAATCGCGCTGTTAGCGGGCCCATTAA
GTTCTGTCTCGGCGCGTCTGCGTCTGGCTGGCTGGCATAAATATCTCACTCGCAATCAAATTCAGCCGAT
AGCGGAACGGGAAGGCGACTGGAGTGCCATGTCCGGTTTTCAACAAACCATGCAAATGCTGAATGAGGGC
ATCGTTCCCACTGCGATGCTGGTTGCCAACGATCAGATGGCGCTGGGCGCAATGCGCGCCATTACCGAGT
CCGGGCTGCGCGTTGGTGCGGATATCTCGGTAGTGGGATACGACGATACCGAAGACAGCTCATGTTATAT
CCCGCCGTTAACCACCATCAAACAGGATTTTCGCCTGCTGGGGCAAACCAGCGTGGACCGCTTGCTGCAA
CTCTCTCAGGGCCAGGCGGTGAAGGGCAATCAGCTGTTGCCCGTCTCACTGGTGAAAAGAAAAACCACCC
TGGCGCCCAATACGCAAACCGCCTCTCCCCGCGCGTTGGCCGATTCATTAATGCAGCTGGCACGACAGGT
TTCCCGACTGGAAAGCGGGCAGTGAGCGCAACGCAATTAATGTAAGTTAGCTCACTCATTAGGCACCCCA
GGCTTTACACTTTATGCTTCCGGCTCGTATGTTGTGTGGAATTGTGAGCGGATAACAATTTCACACAGGA
AACAGCTATGACCATGATTACGGATTCACTGGCCGTCGTTTTACAACGTCGTGACTGGGAAAACCCTGGC
GTTACCCAACTTAATCGCCTTGCAGCACATCCCCCTTTCGCCAGCTGGCGTAATAGCGAAGAGGCCCGCA
CCGATCGCCCTTCCCAACAGTTGCGCAGCCTGAATGGCGAATGGCGCTTTGCCTGGTTTCCGGCACCAGA
AGCGGTGCCGGAAAGCTGGCTGGAGTGCGATCTTCCTGAGGCCGATACTGTCGTCGTCCCCTCAAACTGG
CAGATGCACGGTTACGATGCGCCCATCTACACCAACGTGACCTATCCCATTACGGTCAATCCGCCGTTTG
TTCCCACGGAGAATCCGACGGGTTGTTACTCGCTCACATTTAATGTTGATGAAAGCTGGCTACAGGAAGG
CCAGACGCGAATTATTTTTGATGGCGTTGGAATTA
Features (pLannotate 1.2.2; 17 found; start..end, strand, type, name):
    182..210     +  promoter       tac promoter: strong E. coli promoter; hybrid between the trp and lac UV5 promoters
    218..234     +  protein_bind   lac operator: The lac repressor binds to the lac operator to inhibit transcription in E. coli. This inhibition can be relieved by adding lactose or isopropyl-β-D-thiogalactopyranoside (IPTG). lac repressor encoded by lacI
    257..910     +  CDS            GST26_SCHJA: Experimental evidence at protein level: Swiss-Prot protein existence level 1. GST isoenzymes appear to play a central role in the parasite detoxification system. Other functions are also suspected including a role in increasing the solubility of haematin in the parasite gut. From Schistosoma japonicum (Blood fluke).
    983..1717    +  CDS            LMNA (fragment): LMNA_HUMAN - Also known as LMN1. Experimental evidence at protein level: Swiss-Prot protein existence level 1. Prelamin-A/C can accelerate smooth muscle cell senescence. It acts to disrupt mitosis and induce DNA damage in vascular smooth muscle cells (VSMCs), leading to mitotic failure, genomic instability, and premature senescence. From Homo sapiens (Human).
   1791..1830    +  CDS            rop (fragment): Rop protein, which maintains plasmids at low copy number; rop
   1932..1972    +  misc_feature   bom (fragment): basis of mobility region from pBR322
   2077..2181    +  promoter       AmpR promoter: bla
   2182..3042    +  CDS            AmpR: β-lactamase; bla; confers resistance to ampicillin, carbenicillin, and related antibiotics
   3213..3801    +  rep_origin     ori: high-copy-number ColE1/pMB1/pBR322/pUC origin of replication
   3987..4038    -  misc_feature   bom (fragment): basis of mobility region from pBR322
   4045..4122    +  promoter       lacI promoter: lacI
   4123..5205    +  CDS            lacI: lac repressor; lacI; The lac repressor binds to the lac operator to inhibit transcription in E. coli. This inhibition can be relieved by adding lactose or isopropyl-β-D-thiogalactopyranoside (IPTG).
   5218..5239    +  protein_bind   CAP binding site: CAP binding activates transcription in the presence of cAMP. E. coli catabolite activator protein
   5254..5284    +  promoter       lac promoter: promoter for the E. coli lac operon
   5292..5308    +  protein_bind   lac operator: The lac repressor binds to the lac operator to inhibit transcription in E. coli. This inhibition can be relieved by adding lactose or isopropyl-β-D-thiogalactopyranoside (IPTG). lac repressor encoded by lacI
   5328..5501    +  CDS            lacZα: LacZα fragment of β-galactosidase; lacZ fragment
   5765..106     -  CDS            yciV (fragment) (across the origin): RNAAM_ECOLI - Also known as trpH From Escherichia coli (strain K12).
