[The description below was written by a language model from this plasmid's Addgene catalogue record and pLannotate feature annotations shown in this document.]
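Description:
pACS71 is a bacterial expression plasmid built on the pGEX4t1 backbone that produces a fragment of human lamin A, residues 389–597, fused to the C-terminus of glutathione S-transferase. The LMNA fragment was inserted by restriction cloning between the BamHI and XhoI sites of the vector's polylinker, placing it in frame downstream of the Schistosoma japonicum GST coding sequence. The catalogue gives an insert size of 836 bp in a 5,775 bp plasmid. The automated annotation recognises LMNA over a slightly shorter span and leaves a short unannotated linker between GST and the insert. In pGEX-4T vectors this region normally carries a protease cleavage site, although no such site is annotated here.

Expression is driven by the strong hybrid tac promoter, which is followed by a lac operator. The plasmid also carries its own lacI gene with its promoter, so the lac repressor keeps transcription off until IPTG or lactose is added. Propagation in E. coli relies on a ColE1/pMB1-type origin, listed as high copy, and selection is by ampicillin through the bla β-lactamase gene. The remaining annotated elements are residual backbone sequences with no role in the payload. They include fragments of rop and bom, a lac promoter/operator with lacZα, and a short E. coli yciV match spanning the origin of numbering.

The GST tag allows affinity purification on glutathione resin, so the construct is suited to making recombinant lamin A tail-region protein for in vitro binding or pull-down assays. The record does not describe the specific experiments, but the associated publication concerns epigenetic modulators as determinants of nuclear size and shape.
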