Addgene plasmid #204588: pACS71
Purpose: GST-lamin A (389-597)
Depositing lab: Tom Misteli. Depositing organization: National Cancer Institute (NCI). Publication: Identification of epigenetic modulators as determinants of nuclear size and shape. Schibler AC, Jevtic P, Pegoraro G, Levy DL, Misteli T. Elife. 2023 May 23;12:e80653. doi: 10.7554/eLife.80653. PubMed 37219077.
Backbone
  Vector backbone: pGEX4t1
  Backbone size w/o insert (bp): 4939
  Total vector size (bp): 5775
  Vector type: Bacterial Expression
Growth in bacteria
  Bacterial resistance: Ampicillin, 100 μg/mL
  Growth temperature: 37°C
  Growth strain: DH5alpha
  Copy number: High Copy
Gene/Insert
  Gene/Insert name: human lamin A (389-597)
  Species: H. sapiens (human)
  Insert size (bp): 836
  GenBank ID: 4000
  Tag / fusion protein: GST-lamin A (389-597) (N terminal on backbone)
  Entrez Gene: LMNA (a.k.a. CDCD1, CDDC, CMD1A, CMT2B1, EMD2, FPL, FPLD, FPLD2, HGPS, IDC, LDP1, LFP, LGMD1B, LMN1, LMNC, LMNL1, MADA, PRO1)
  Cloning method: Restriction Enzyme; 5′ cloning site BamHI (unknown if destroyed); 3′ cloning site XhoI (unknown if destroyed)
  Sequencing primers: 5′ pGEX5'; 3′ pGEX3'
Terms and licenses: Academic/Nonprofit Terms; Industry Terms: Not Available to Industry
How to cite: pACS71 was a gift from Tom Misteli (Addgene plasmid # 204588 ; http://n2t.net/addgene:204588 ; RRID:Addgene_204588)
