>Addgene plasmid #204588 | pACS71 | depositor partial sequence | sequence record 409815 | lamin A (389-597)
CTGTCCCCCAGCCCTACCTCGCAGCGCAGCCGTGGCCGTGCTTCCTCTCACTCATCCCAGACACAGGGTG
GGGGCAGCGTCACCAAAAAGCGCAAACTGGAGTCCACTGAGAGCCGCAGCAGCTTCTCACAGCACGCACG
CACTAGCGGGCGCGTGGCCGTGGAGGAGGTGGATGAGGAGGGCAAGTTTGTCCGGCTGCGCAACAAGTCC
AATGAGGACCAGTCCATGGGCAATTGGCAGATCAAGCGCCAGAATGGAGATGATCCCTTGCTGACTTACC
GGTTCCCACCAAAGTTCACCCTGAAGGCTGGGCAGGTGGTGACGATCTGGGCTGCAGGAGCTGGGGCCAC
CCACAGCCCCCCTACCGACCTGGTGTGGAAGGCACAGAACACCTGGGGCTGCGGGAACAGCCTGCGTACG
GCTCTCATCAACTCCACTGGGGAAGAAGTGGCCATGCGCAAGCTGGTGCGCTCAGTGACTGTGGTTGAGG
ACGACGAGGATGAGGATGGAGATGACCTGCTCCATCACCACCACGGCTCCCACTGCAGCAGCTCGGGGGA
CCCCGCTGAGTACAACCTGCGCTCGCGCACCGTGCTGTGCGGGACCTGCGGGCAGCCTGCCGACTAGGCA
TCTGCCAGCGGCTCAGGAGCCCAGGTGGGCGGACCCATCTCCTCTGGCTCTTCTGCCTCCAGTGTCACGG
TCACTCGCAGCTACCGCAGTGTGGGGGGCAGTGGGGGTGGCAGCTTCGGGGACAATCTGGTCACCCGCTC
CTACTAACTGGGCAAAAGGGC
